Addgene plasmid #167813: pET28b-bhaB7
Purpose: Expresses His6-tagged BhaB7 in E. coli
Depositing lab: Wilfred van der Donk. Depositing organization: University of Illinois at Urbana-Champaign. Publication: A biosynthetic pathway to aromatic amines that uses glycyl-tRNA as nitrogen donor. Daniels PN, Lee H, Splain RA, Ting CP, Zhu L, Zhao X, Moore BS, van der Donk WA. Nat Chem. 2022 Jan;14(1):71-77. doi: 10.1038/s41557-021-00802-2. Epub 2021 Nov 1. PubMed 34725492.
Backbone
  Vector backbone: pET28b
  Backbone manufacturer: Novagen
  Backbone size w/o insert (bp): 5368
  Total vector size (bp): 7384
  Vector type: Bacterial Expression
Growth in bacteria
  Bacterial resistance: Kanamycin, 50 μg/mL
  Growth temperature: 37°C
  Growth strain: DH5alpha
  Copy number: High Copy
Gene/Insert
  Gene/Insert name: BhaB7
  Species: Bacillus halodurans
  Insert size (bp): 2471
  GenBank ID: BAB05766.1
  Promoter: T7
  Tag / fusion protein: His6 (N terminal on insert)
  Cloning method: Restriction Enzyme; 5′ cloning site NdeI (unknown if destroyed); 3′ cloning site XhoI (unknown if destroyed)
  Sequencing primers: 5′ TAATACGACTCACTATAGGG; 3′ GCTAGTTATTGCTCAGCGG
Terms and licenses: Academic/Nonprofit Terms; Industry Terms: Not Available to Industry
How to cite: pET28b-bhaB7 was a gift from Wilfred van der Donk (Addgene plasmid # 167813 ; http://n2t.net/addgene:167813 ; RRID:Addgene_167813)
