[The description below was written by a language model from this plasmid's Addgene catalogue record and pLannotate feature annotations shown in this document.]
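Description:
pET28b-bhaB7 is a bacterial expression plasmid built on the Novagen pET28b backbone for producing His6-tagged BhaB7, a protein from Bacillus halodurans, in E. coli. The bhaB7 coding sequence (listed as about 2.5 kb) was inserted by restriction cloning between the NdeI and XhoI sites. This places it in frame behind the vector's N-terminal hexahistidine tag and thrombin cleavage site, so the tag can be used for nickel-affinity purification and then removed by protease if desired. The feature table does not annotate the insert itself, but the unannotated stretch between the thrombin site and the downstream vector-derived His-tag sequence matches its expected position. Whether that C-terminal His sequence is translated depends on whether the insert keeps its stop codon, which the record does not state.

Expression is driven by the T7 promoter, followed by a lac operator and the strong T7 gene 10 ribosome binding site, and ends at the T7 terminator. The plasmid carries lacI, so transcription stays repressed until IPTG is added, in a host that supplies T7 RNA polymerase. Selection is by kanamycin resistance. Replication relies on a pBR322/ColE1-type origin accompanied by bom and rop. The catalogue lists the plasmid as high copy, although rop normally moderates copy number. An f1 origin is also present, and the short tetracycline-resistance fragments are nonfunctional backbone remnants. The sequenced record is 7,761 nt, somewhat larger than the catalogued total of 7,384 bp. The associated publication concerns a biosynthetic pathway to aromatic amines that uses glycyl-tRNA as a nitrogen donor, which suggests the plasmid supplies recombinant BhaB7 for biochemical study of that pathway.
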