Features (pLannotate 1.2.2; 20 found; start..end, strand, type, name):
      1..19      +  promoter       T7 promoter: promoter for bacteriophage T7 RNA polymerase
     20..44      +  protein_bind   lac operator: The lac repressor binds to the lac operator to inhibit transcription in E. coli. This inhibition can be relieved by adding lactose or isopropyl-β-D-thiogalactopyranoside (IPTG). lac repressor encoded by lacI
     59..81      +  RBS            RBS: efficient ribosome binding site from bacteriophage T7 gene 10 (Olins and Rangwala, 1989)
    100..116     +  CDS            capTEV™ (fragment): composite tag for in vivo biotinylation, TEV protease cleavage, and 6xHis tagging
    127..144     +  CDS            thrombin site: thrombin recognition and cleavage site
   2626..2643    +  CDS            9xHis (fragment): 9xHis affinity tag
   2653..2702    +  CDS            SET1 (fragment): solubility-enhancement tag derived from T7 phage gene 10B
   2710..2757    +  terminator     T7 terminator: transcription terminator for bacteriophage T7 RNA polymerase
   2794..3222    +  rep_origin     f1 ori (sequence partly withheld): f1 bacteriophage origin of replication; arrow indicates direction of (+) strand synthesis
   3275..3332    +  promoter       AmpR promoter (fragment): bla
   3341..4156    -  CDS            KanR: aminoglycoside phosphotransferase; aph(3')-Ia; confers resistance to kanamycin in bacteria or G418 (Geneticin®) in eukaryotes
   4278..4866    +  rep_origin     ori: high-copy-number ColE1/pMB1/pBR322/pUC origin of replication
   5052..5191    -  misc_feature   bom: basis of mobility region from pBR322
   5293..5484    -  CDS            rop: Rop protein, which maintains plasmids at low copy number; rop
   5501..5881    +  CDS            YPB1_ECOLX: Protein predicted: Swiss-Prot protein existence level 4. From Escherichia coli.
   5953..6244    -  CDS            TcR (fragment): tetracycline efflux protein; tet; confers resistance to tetracycline
   6259..6280    -  protein_bind   CAP binding site: CAP binding activates transcription in the presence of cAMP. E. coli catabolite activator protein
   6293..7375    -  CDS            lacI: lac repressor; lacI; The lac repressor binds to the lac operator to inhibit transcription in E. coli. This inhibition can be relieved by adding lactose or isopropyl-β-D-thiogalactopyranoside (IPTG).
   7376..7453    -  promoter       lacI promoter: lacI
   7461..7740    -  CDS            TcR (fragment): tetracycline efflux protein; tet; confers resistance to tetracycline
>Addgene plasmid #167813 | pET28b-bhaB7 | addgene full sequence | sequence record 331733 | Addgene NGS Result
TAATACGACTCACTATAGGGGAATTGTGAGCGGATAACAATTCCCCTCTAGAAATAATTTTGTTTAACTT
TAAGAAGGAGATATACCATGGGCAGCAGCCATCATCATCATCATCACAGCAGCGGCCTGGTGCCGCGCGG
CAGCCATATGATCATTAGCATTTCAAATCTCTCACCTAAGTCTAATCGTTCTCAGACAAAAGATTCTCAA
ATAAGCAAATGGAGCTATTTTTCCGATTGCATTTTACGCTCAACTGGATTTCCTGCCGAGTGGATCGAAA
AGCTGTGCTTTCATAAAACGACAACAATGTTCGATCTATGTTATCGAACCGAACAATCTTTAAATGAATT
GGTTGAGCGGTTAAAAACATTAGAACAAACTTGTCATATCCCTAGTAATGCCCGACAAGATTGGCAAAGA
ATTCGCAAGCTAGTAGGGAAAAGAAAGAAAGTTACAGATGAATTCATTCATTTAATGGAACAGAAAGGGT
TTGATCAATCCTTAACTCAAGAAATCGAAAGTTATGAAAGAAAACGTCGCCTTCAAGAAAAAAATTGGAC
AAAAGCTCGTGAGTCATTTGAGGCAGAATTAGCGGAAAAGCAATTATTCCTACAGGAGATTTATAAAAAT
CCCCGATTGCAGGAAGCCATTTTTCAACAAAGTCCTTCAATGTATAAAAACGCAGTTGTCCCTTATGTTC
ACTCTTCTTTACAAAAACGGAACACAAATATTAAGCGAATTGAACGACAGTTAATTTCCTATTTACAAAG
ACTGTGTACAAAAAATGAAACCACGAGCTTCTTTGGTCCTATTCAGTATGGAGTGTTAACCTCAGAACAA
CAAGACATTGAATATAATTTCAATCAGAAGGAAACTGAACGGAGAGCTTTTATGCCTTATTGGTCAATCA
AAGTATTAGCAGCACAAATGAAAGAATGTGACGTATTCTTTCCTTATCTAAATGTAAAACTTTCCTATCA
GTATACAAAAACAGGTGATTCAATTCATTCTCCCATTTTAGAGAAAATGGTCAAATTTCCAAAGCCATAC
GCGGATATCATCAAACATTTAACCTATGAAAATCAATCAATTGAGCAGCTCGCAAAAAAACTTTCTCAGC
CTGTGGCATGGTTAGCAAAAAAGCTTCGACTATTAGAAAAAAAGAGATTGATCCTAATTGAGATCCCTCT
ATCGATCACAGAGCCGGATAGTTTAAACGAATTAAGGAGTTGGATACTTAAAATTAAAGATGTTGAACAT
CCCGACCTATCACTATGGCAAGAAAGATTGGAATGGCTTTGGAAAGTCAAACAAGCTTATCCTTACATGA
CGCTTGGGCAGAAACAAGAGCTATTTCACAAATTGGAGTCAACTTTTACTGAGTGGACAGGTGAACAGCC
TAGGCGTTTAGGCGGGGAGATTTATGCAGATCGAAATCTTTTGTATGAAGAGTGTCATGGACCGTTAAAC
AATATTAAAATTGGTGGGTCCATTAAGCACGTTCTTAAACAAGATGTACCTAAGTGGCTATCGATTTGCG
CTAAACACGGGGAACAGAGGCGGAAACAAGAACAAGCATTGGCTCAAGAGATTTTTAAAATGATGTATCC
AAATGAAGATTCTGTACCATTTCTGAAATTCGTTCACGACCTTTCTAATCACCCAGATGTACATACGTGG
GAAAAGCGATGGCAATCAATAAAAACAGAAATAGAGGAGGCCATTACCCATGAAGTAGCGAGTAATCCTA
AATCAGTTGTCCATCTTTCTTTAGATTACCAAGACTTTGATCGTGACATGGCATGGTTAACTTCTCCTGA
TCTCATGATAGCTAAAAAAGATGATGATTCCTATCAAGTCATTTTAGGCGAAATACATGACACGATTATG
GTTTGGGGATGGGCCTTACAATTTCATCCAGAAAAAGACAGAGTGAATGAACAATTAGTAAAGAAAATAC
AAAAAAGTACGCAACACCTTCGAATGCTTAACATGCTCTCAAGCAAACGCTTTAAAATTGTACCTTTTGA
ATATCCAGGTACAACGATCCAAATGAACAGCTTTTCAAACAGCCCAAATGAAAAAATTCCGTTAAGTCAA
TTAAAAGTAACCTACACGAAAGAGGGGCTAGCGCTTACACTTCCTGATCATGAAGAGGTTTTTTATACGT
ATAATGGGGAGTTAAATACAATGGTTCACTCGTTTTTTTCATTGCCCCGAGCCGTATCTTTCTCGATCAG
AACAGGCGAATCAACTCCACGTTTGATGTTAGGAGACCTTGTCGTTCAACGTGCTAAATGGCACATTTCA
AAACAGGACGTCTGGAGCAAAAAACACACGGGCTCTTCAATCGAATTATTTTATGAGGCATACCGATTTC
ACTTAAAAGAAAGTCTCCCTAAAGAGGGATTTGCAAAACTTCCTGGCCAACCAAAGCCTGTCTATGTAAA
TTTCACTAGTTATTTTCTTATAGAGATGTTGGAGGGACTTTGGCCAGACGGAGAGAATTGTACGTTCAGC
GAGATGTTACCAAACTTGTCGGAGCTATGGCTTTCTAAAGAAGATCAAAAAACTCACACCGCTGAAATAA
GGCTGAGTTATTTTGTTGAAAGGAGTTAACTCGAGCACCACCACCACCACCACTGAGATCCGGCTGCTAA
CAAAGCCCGAAAGGAAGCTGAGTTGGCTGCTGCCACCGCTGAGCAATAACTAGCATAACCCCTTGGGGCC
TCTAAACGGGTCTTGAGGGGTTTTTTGCTGAAAGGAGGAACTATATCCGGATTGGCGAATGGG
[124 nt withheld, positions 2794-2917]
C
[91 nt withheld, positions 2919-3009]
A
[49 nt withheld, positions 3011-3059]
CCTTTGACGTTGGAGTCCACGTTCTTT
[37 nt withheld, positions 3087-3123]
ACCCTATCTCGGTCTATTCTTTTGATTTATAAGGGATTTTGCCGATTTCGGCCTATTGGTTAAAAAATGA
GCTGATTTAACAAAAATTTAACGCGAATTTTAACAAAATATTAACGCTTACAATTTAGGTGGCACTTTTC
GGGGAAATGTGCGCGGAACCCCTATTTGTTTATTTTTCTAAATACATTCAAATATGTATCCGCTCATGAA
TTAATTCTTAGAAAAACTCATCGAGCATCAAATGAAACTGCAATTTATTCATATCAGGATTATCAATACC
ATATTTTTGAAAAAGCCGTTTCTGTAATGAAGGAGAAAACTCACCGAGGCAGTTCCATAGGATGGCAAGA
TCCTGGTATCGGTCTGCGATTCCGACTCGTCCAACATCAATACAACCTATTAATTTCCCCTCGTCAAAAA
TAAGGTTATCAAGTGAGAAATCACCATGAGTGACGACTGAATCCGGTGAGAATGGCAAAAGTTTATGCAT
TTCTTTCCAGACTTGTTCAACAGGCCAGCCATTACGCTCGTCATCAAAATCACTCGCATCAACCAAACCG
TTATTCATTCGTGATTGCGCCTGAGCGAGACGAAATACGCGATCGCTGTTAAAAGGACAATTACAAACAG
GAATCGAATGCAACCGGCGCAGGAACACTGCCAGCGCATCAACAATATTTTCACCTGAATCAGGATATTC
TTCTAATACCTGGAATGCTGTTTTCCCGGGGATCGCAGTGGTGAGTAACCATGCATCATCAGGAGTACGG
ATAAAATGCTTGATGGTCGGAAGAGGCATAAATTCCGTCAGCCAGTTTAGTCTGACCATCTCATCTGTAA
CATCATTGGCAACGCTACCTTTGCCATGTTTCAGAAACAACTCTGGCGCATCGGGCTTCCCATACAATCG
ATAGATTGTCGCACCTGATTGCCCGACATTATCGCGAGCCCATTTATACCCATATAAATCAGCATCCATG
TTGGAATTTAATCGCGGCCTAGAGCAAGACGTTTCCCGTTGAATATGGCTCATAACACCCCTTGTATTAC
TGTTTATGTAAGCAGACAGTTTTATTGTTCATGACCAAAATCCCTTAACGTGAGTTTTCGTTCCACTGAG
CGTCAGACCCCGTAGAAAAGATCAAAGGATCTTCTTGAGATCCTTTTTTTCTGCGCGTAATCTGCTGCTT
GCAAACAAAAAAACCACCGCTACCAGCGGTGGTTTGTTTGCCGGATCAAGAGCTACCAACTCTTTTTCCG
AAGGTAACTGGCTTCAGCAGAGCGCAGATACCAAATACTGTCCTTCTAGTGTAGCCGTAGTTAGGCCACC
ACTTCAAGAACTCTGTAGCACCGCCTACATACCTCGCTCTGCTAATCCTGTTACCAGTGGCTGCTGCCAG
TGGCGATAAGTCGTGTCTTACCGGGTTGGACTCAAGACGATAGTTACCGGATAAGGCGCAGCGGTCGGGC
TGAACGGGGGGTTCGTGCACACAGCCCAGCTTGGAGCGAACGACCTACACCGAACTGAGATACCTACAGC
GTGAGCTATGAGAAAGCGCCACGCTTCCCGAAGGGAGAAAGGCGGACAGGTATCCGGTAAGCGGCAGGGT
CGGAACAGGAGAGCGCACGAGGGAGCTTCCAGGGGGAAACGCCTGGTATCTTTATAGTCCTGTCGGGTTT
CGCCACCTCTGACTTGAGCGTCGATTTTTGTGATGCTCGTCAGGGGGGCGGAGCCTATGGAAAAACGCCA
GCAACGCGGCCTTTTTACGGTTCCTGGCCTTTTGCTGGCCTTTTGCTCACATGTTCTTTCCTGCGTTATC
CCCTGATTCTGTGGATAACCGTATTACCGCCTTTGAGTGAGCTGATACCGCTCGCCGCAGCCGAACGACC
GAGCGCAGCGAGTCAGTGAGCGAGGAAGCGGAAGAGCGCCTGATGCGGTATTTTCTCCTTACGCATCTGT
GCGGTATTTCACACCGCAATGGTGCACTCTCAGTACAATCTGCTCTGATGCCGCATAGTTAAGCCAGTAT
ACACTCCGCTATCGCTACGTGACTGGGTCATGGCTGCGCCCCGACACCCGCCAACACCCGCTGACGCGCC
CTGACGGGCTTGTCTGCTCCCGGCATCCGCTTACAGACAAGCTGTGACCGTCTCCGGGAGCTGCATGTGT
CAGAGGTTTTCACCGTCATCACCGAAACGCGCGAGGCAGCTGCGGTAAAGCTCATCAGCGTGGTCGTGAA
GCGATTCACAGATGTCTGCCTGTTCATCCGCGTCCAGCTCGTTGAGTTTCTCCAGAAGCGTTAATGTCTG
GCTTCTGATAAAGCGGGCCATGTTAAGGGCGGTTTTTTCCTGTTTGGTCACTGATGCCTCCGTGTAAGGG
GGATTTCTGTTCATGGGGGTAATGATACCGATGAAACGAGAGAGGATGCTCACGATACGGGTTACTGATG
ATGAACATGCCCGGTTACTGGAACGTTGTGAGGGTAAACAACTGGCGGTATGGATGCGGCGGGACCAGAG
AAAAATCACTCAGGGTCAATGCCAGCGCTTCGTTAATACAGATGTAGGTGTTCCACAGGGTAGCCAGCAG
CATCCTGCGATGCAGATCCGGAACATAATGGTGCAGGGCGCTGACTTCCGCGTTTCCAGACTTTACGAAA
CACGGAAACCGAAGACCATTCATGTTGTTGCTCAGGTCGCAGACGTTTTGCAGCAGCAGTCGCTTCACGT
TCGCTCGCGTATCGGTGATTCATTCTGCTAACCAGTAAGGCAACCCCGCCAGCCTAGCCGGGTCCTCAAC
GACAGGAGCACGATCATGCGCACCCGTGGGGCCGCCATGCCGGCGATAATGGCCTGCTTCTCGCCGAAAC
GTTTGGTGGCGGGACCAGTGACGAAGGCTTGAGCGAGGGCGTGCAAGATTCCGAATACCGCAAGCGACAG
GCCGATCATCGTCGCGCTCCAGCGAAAGCGGTCCTCGCCGAAAATGACCCAGAGCGCTGCCGGCACCTGT
CCTACGAGTTGCATGATAAAGAAGACAGTCATAAGTGCGGCGACGATAGTCATGCCCCGCGCCCACCGGA
AGGAGCTGACTGGGTTGAAGGCTCTCAAGGGCATCGGTCGAGATCCCGGTGCCTAATGAGTGAGCTAACT
TACATTAATTGCGTTGCGCTCACTGCCCGCTTTCCAGTCGGGAAACCTGTCGTGCCAGCTGCATTAATGA
ATCGGCCAACGCGCGGGGAGAGGCGGTTTGCGTATTGGGCGCCAGGGTGGTTTTTCTTTTCACCAGTGAG
ACGGGCAACAGCTGATTGCCCTTCACCGCCTGGCCCTGAGAGAGTTGCAGCAAGCGGTCCACGCTGGTTT
GCCCCAGCAGGCGAAAATCCTGTTTGATGGTGGTTAACGGCGGGATATAACATGAGCTGTCTTCGGTATC
GTCGTATCCCACTACCGAGATATCCGCACCAACGCGCAGCCCGGACTCGGTAATGGCGCGCATTGCGCCC
AGCGCCATCTGATCGTTGGCAACCAGCATCGCAGTGGGAACGATGCCCTCATTCAGCATTTGCATGGTTT
GTTGAAAACCGGACATGGCACTCCAGTCGCCTTCCCGTTCCGCTATCGGCTGAATTTGATTGCGAGTGAG
ATATTTATGCCAGCCAGCCAGACGCAGACGCGCCGAGACAGAACTTAATGGGCCCGCTAACAGCGCGATT
TGCTGGTGACCCAATGCGACCAGATGCTCCACGCCCAGTCGCGTACCGTCTTCATGGGAGAAAATAATAC
TGTTGATGGGTGTCTGGTCAGAGACATCAAGAAATAACGCCGGAACATTAGTGCAGGCAGCTTCCACAGC
AATGGCATCCTGGTCATCCAGCGGATAGTTAATGATCAGCCCACTGACGCGTTGCGCGAGAAGATTGTGC
ACCGCCGCTTTACAGGCTTCGACGCCGCTTCGTTCTACCATCGACACCACCACGCTGGCACCCAGTTGAT
CGGCGCGAGATTTAATCGCCGCGACAATTTGCGACGGCGCGTGCAGGGCCAGACTGGAGGTGGCAACGCC
AATCAGCAACGACTGTTTGCCCGCCAGTTGTTGTGCCACGCGGTTGGGAATGTAATTCAGCTCCGCCATC
GCCGCTTCCACTTTTTCCCGCGTTTTCGCAGAAACGTGGCTGGCCTGGTTCACCACGCGGGAAACGGTCT
GATAAGAGACACCGGCATACTCTGCGACATCGTATAACGTTACTGGTTTCACATTCACCACCCTGAATTG
ACTCTCTTCCGGGCGCTATCATGCCATACCGCGAAAGGTTTTGCGCCATTCGATGGTGTCCGGGATCTCG
ACGCTCTCCCTTATGCGACTCCTGCATTAGGAAGCAGCCCAGTAGTAGGTTGAGGCCGTTGAGCACCGCC
GCCGCAAGGAATGGTGCATGCAAGGAGATGGCGCCCAACAGTCCCCCGGCCACGGGGCCTGCCACCATAC
CCACGCCGAAACAAGCGCTCATGAGCCCGAAGTGGCGAGCCCGATCTTCCCCATCGGTGATGTCGGCGAT
ATAGGCGCCAGCAACCGCACCTGTGGCGCCGGTGATGCCGGCCACGATGCGTCCGGCGTAGAGGATCGAG
ATCTCGATCCCGCGAAAT
